Addgene plasmid #223352: pTrc-clbS_Mixta
Purpose: Encoding ClbS from Mixta theicola
Depositing lab: Emily Balskus. Depositing organization: Harvard University. Publication: The bacterial toxin colibactin triggers prophage induction. Silpe JE, Wong JWH, Owen SV, Baym M, Balskus EP. Nature. 2022 Mar;603(7900):315-320. doi: 10.1038/s41586-022-04444-3. Epub 2022 Feb 23. PubMed 35197633.
Backbone
  Vector backbone: pTrcHis 2A
  Backbone manufacturer: Thermofisher scientific
  Backbone size w/o insert (bp): 4257
  Total vector size (bp): 4770
  Vector type: Bacterial Expression
Growth in bacteria
  Bacterial resistance: Ampicillin, 100 μg/mL
  Growth temperature: 37°C
  Growth strain: NEB Stable
  Copy number: Low Copy
Gene/Insert
  Gene/Insert name: Encoding ClbS from Mixta theicola (Codon optimized for E coli)
  Species: Mixta theicola
  Insert size (bp): 513
  Promoter: pTrc
  Cloning method: Gibson Cloning
  Sequencing primers: 5′ GAGAAAAAGCGAAGCGGCACTGCT; 3′ GCATGGGGTCAGGTGGGACC
Terms and licenses: Academic/Nonprofit Terms; Industry Terms: Not Available to Industry
How to cite: pTrc-clbS_Mixta was a gift from Emily Balskus (Addgene plasmid # 223352 ; http://n2t.net/addgene:223352 ; RRID:Addgene_223352)
