[The description below was written by a language model from this plasmid's Addgene catalogue record and pLannotate feature annotations shown in this document.]
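Description:
pTrc-clbS_Mixta is a 4,770 bp bacterial expression plasmid built on the commercial pTrcHis 2A backbone. It carries a 513 bp, E. coli codon-optimized open reading frame encoding ClbS from Mixta theicola, inserted by Gibson assembly. The plasmid replicates in E. coli from a ColE1/pBR322-type origin. The adjacent bom region and a short rop fragment are remnants of its pBR322 ancestry, and the catalogue lists it as low copy. Selection is by ampicillin through the bla (AmpR) gene and its native promoter.

Expression is driven by the trc promoter, a strong trp/lac hybrid, which is followed by a lac operator. The plasmid also encodes lacI under the up-mutated lacIq promoter, so transcription is repressed until it is relieved by IPTG or lactose. Between the operator and the coding region lie the rrnG antiterminator and a short minicistron with its own Shine-Dalgarno sequence, standard pTrcHis elements that promote transcript elongation and efficient translation of the downstream cistron. The annotation software did not label the clbS reading frame itself. The unannotated gap between the minicistron and the 5S rRNA/rrnB T1 and T2 terminator region is where the insert would be expected to sit. No epitope or His tag is annotated, and the record does not state whether the backbone's C-terminal tags were kept.

ClbS is generally known as the self-resistance protein of the colibactin biosynthetic pathway, protecting producer cells from this genotoxin. The associated publication concerns colibactin-triggered prophage induction. The construct is therefore suited to inducible expression of a ClbS homolog from a non-E. coli species, for example to test whether it protects against colibactin, although the record gives its purpose only as encoding the protein.
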