Features (pLannotate 1.2.2; 16 found; start..end, strand, type, name):
    859..936     -  promoter       lacIq promoter: lacI (mutant); In the lacIq allele, a single base change in the promoter boosts expression of the lacI gene about 10-fold.
    980..1020    +  CDS            rop (fragment): Rop protein, which maintains plasmids at low copy number; rop
   1122..1262    +  misc_feature   bom: basis of mobility region from pBR322
   1448..2036    -  rep_origin     ori: high-copy-number ColE1/pMB1/pBR322/pUC origin of replication
   2207..3067    -  CDS            AmpR: β-lactamase; bla; confers resistance to ampicillin, carbenicillin, and related antibiotics
   3068..3159    -  promoter       AmpR promoter: bla
   3178..3205    -  terminator     rrnB T2 terminator: transcription terminator T2 from the E. coli rrnB gene
   3297..3383    -  terminator     rrnB T1 terminator: Escherichia coli rrnB; transcription terminator T1 from the E. coli rrnB gene
   3385..3500    -  ncRNA          5S rRNA: Accession: RF00001 - 5S ribosomal RNA
   4098..4124    -  CDS            minicistron: synthetic cistron containing a ribosome binding site (Shine-Dalgarno sequence), for enhancing the bacterial expression of a downstream cistron (Schoner, 1997) This first cistron should terminate 3 bp upstream of the ATG for the second cistron.
   4175..4244    -  misc_feature   rrnG antiterminator: antiterminator from the E. coli rrnG leader region (Berg et al., 1989)
   4261..4277    -  protein_bind   lac operator: The lac repressor binds to the lac operator to inhibit transcription in E. coli. This inhibition can be relieved by adding lactose or isopropyl-β-D-thiogalactopyranoside (IPTG). lac repressor encoded by lacI
   4285..4314    -  promoter       trc promoter: strong E. coli promoter; hybrid between the trp and lac UV5 promoters
   4390..4491    +  CDS            yciV (fragment): RNAAM_ECOLI - Also known as trpH From Escherichia coli (strain K12).
   4487..4504    -  promoter       tet promoter (fragment): E. coli promoter for tetracycline efflux protein gene
   4546..858     -  CDS            lacI (across the origin): lac repressor; lacI; The lac repressor binds to the lac operator to inhibit transcription in E. coli. This inhibition can be relieved by adding lactose or isopropyl-β-D-thiogalactopyranoside (IPTG).
>Addgene plasmid #223352 | pTrc-clbS_Mixta | addgene full sequence | sequence record 451539 | Addgene NGS Result
TAACGGCGGGATATAACATGAGCTGTCTTCGGTATCGTCGTATCCCACTACCGAGATATCCGCACCAACG
CGCAGCCCGGACTCGGTAATGGCGCGCATTGCGCCCAGCGCCATCTGATCGTTGGCAACCAGCATCGCAG
TGGGAACGATGCCCTCATTCAGCATTTGCATGGTTTGTTGAAAACCGGACATGGCACTCCAGTCGCCTTC
CCGTTCCGCTATCGGCTGAATTTGATTGCGAGTGAGATATTTATGCCAGCCAGCCAGACGCAGACGCGCC
GAGACAGAACTTAATGGGCCCGCTAACAGCGCGATTTGCTGGTGACCCAATGCGACCAGATGCTCCACGC
CCAGTCGCGTACCGTCTTCATGGGAGAAAATAATACTGTTGATGGGTGTCTGGTCAGAGACATCAAGAAA
TAACGCCGGAACATTAGTGCAGGCAGCTTCCACAGCAATGGCATCCTGGTCATCCAGCGGATAGTTAATG
ATCAGCCCACTGACGCGTTGCGCGAGAAGATTGTGCACCGCCGCTTTACAGGCTTCGACGCCGCTTCGTT
CTACCATCGACACCACCACGCTGGCACCCAGTTGATCGGCGCGAGATTTAATCGCCGCGACAATTTGCGA
CGGCGCGTGCAGGGCCAGACTGGAGGTGGCAACGCCAATCAGCAACGACTGTTTGCCCGCCAGTTGTTGT
GCCACGCGGTTGGGAATGTAATTCAGCTCCGCCATCGCCGCTTCCACTTTTTCCCGCGTTTTCGCAGAAA
CGTGGCTGGCCTGGTTCACCACGCGGGAAACGGTCTGATAAGAGACACCGGCATACTCTGCGACATCGTA
TAACGTTACTGGTTTCACATTCACCACCCTGAATTGACTCTCTTCCGGGCGCTATCATGCCATACCGCGA
AAGGTTTTGCACCATTCGATGGTGTCAACGTAAATGCATGCCGCTTCGCCTTCGCGCGCGAATTGATCTG
CTGCCTCGCGCGTTTCGGTGATGACGGTGAAAACCTCTGACACATGCAGCTCCCGGAGACGGTCACAGCT
TGTCTGTAAGCGGATGCCGGGAGCAGACAAGCCCGTCAGGGCGCGTCAGCGGGTGTTGGCGGGTGTCGGG
GCGCAGCCATGACCCAGTCACGTAGCGATAGCGGAGTGTATACTGGCTTAACTATGCGGCATCAGAGCAG
ATTGTACTGAGAGTGCACCATATGCGGTGTGAAATACCGCACAGATGCGTAAGGAGAAAATACCGCATCA
GGCGCTCTTCCGCTTCCTCGCTCACTGACTCGCTGCGCTCGGTCGTTCGGCTGCGGCGAGCGGTATCAGC
TCACTCAAAGGCGGTAATACGGTTATCCACAGAATCAGGGGATAACGCAGGAAAGAACATGTGAGCAAAA
GGCCAGCAAAAGGCCAGGAACCGTAAAAAGGCCGCGTTGCTGGCGTTTTTCCATAGGCTCCGCCCCCCTG
ACGAGCATCACAAAAATCGACGCTCAAGTCAGAGGTGGCGAAACCCGACAGGACTATAAAGATACCAGGC
GTTTCCCCCTGGAAGCTCCCTCGTGCGCTCTCCTGTTCCGACCCTGCCGCTTACCGGATACCTGTCCGCC
TTTCTCCCTTCGGGAAGCGTGGCGCTTTCTCATAGCTCACGCTGTAGGTATCTCAGTTCGGTGTAGGTCG
TTCGCTCCAAGCTGGGCTGTGTGCACGAACCCCCCGTTCAGCCCGACCGCTGCGCCTTATCCGGTAACTA
TCGTCTTGAGTCCAACCCGGTAAGACACGACTTATCGCCACTGGCAGCAGCCACTGGTAACAGGATTAGC
AGAGCGAGGTATGTAGGCGGTGCTACAGAGTTCTTGAAGTGGTGGCCTAACTACGGCTACACTAGAAGGA
CAGTATTTGGTATCTGCGCTCTGCTGAAGCCAGTTACCTTCGGAAAAAGAGTTGGTAGCTCTTGATCCGG
CAAACAAACCACCGCTGGTAGCGGTGGTTTTTTTGTTTGCAAGCAGCAGATTACGCGCAGAAAAAAAGGA
TCTCAAGAAGATCCTTTGATCTTTTCTACGGGGTCTGACGCTCAGTGGAACGAAAACTCACGTTAAGGGA
TTTTGGTCATGAGATTATCAAAAAGGATCTTCACCTAGATCCTTTTAAATTAAAAATGAAGTTTTAAATC
AATCTAAAGTATATATGAGTAAACTTGGTCTGACAGTTACCAATGCTTAATCAGTGAGGCACCTATCTCA
GCGATCTGTCTATTTCGTTCATCCATAGTTGCCTGACTCCCCGTCGTGTAGATAACTACGATACGGGAGG
GCTTACCATCTGGCCCCAGTGCTGCAATGATACCGCGAGACCCACGCTCACCGGCTCCAGATTTATCAGC
AATAAACCAGCCAGCCGGAAGGGCCGAGCGCAGAAGTGGTCCTGCAACTTTATCCGCCTCCATCCAGTCT
ATTAATTGTTGCCGGGAAGCTAGAGTAAGTAGTTCGCCAGTTAATAGTTTGCGCAACGTTGTTGCCATTG
CTACAGGCATCGTGGTGTCACGCTCGTCGTTTGGTATGGCTTCATTCAGCTCCGGTTCCCAACGATCAAG
GCGAGTTACATGATCCCCCATGTTGTGCAAAAAAGCGGTTAGCTCCTTCGGTCCTCCGATCGTTGTCAGA
AGTAAGTTGGCCGCAGTGTTATCACTCATGGTTATGGCAGCACTGCATAATTCTCTTACTGTCATGCCAT
CCGTAAGATGCTTTTCTGTGACTGGTGAGTACTCAACCAAGTCATTCTGAGAATAGTGTATGCGGCGACC
GAGTTGCTCTTGCCCGGCGTCAACACGGGATAATACCGCGCCACATAGCAGAACTTTAAAAGTGCTCATC
ATTGGAAAACGTTCTTCGGGGCGAAAACTCTCAAGGATCTTACCGCTGTTGAGATCCAGTTCGATGTAAC
CCACTCGTGCACCCAACTGATCTTCAGCATCTTTTACTTTCACCAGCGTTTCTGGGTGAGCAAAAACAGG
AAGGCAAAATGCCGCAAAAAAGGGAATAAGGGCGACACGGAAATGTTGAATACTCATACTCTTCCTTTTT
CAATATTATTGAAGCATTTATCAGGGTTATTGTCTCATGAGCGGATACATATTTGAATGTATTTAGAAAA
ATAAACAAAAGAGTTTGTAGAAACGCAAAAAGGCCATCCGTCAGGATGGCCTTCTGCTTAATTTGATGCC
TGGCAGTTTATGGCGGGCGTCCTGCCCGCCACCCTCCGGGCCGTTGCTTCGCAACGTTCAAATCCGCTCC
CGGCGGATTTGTCCTACTCAGGAGAGCGTTCACCGACAAACAACAGATAAAACGAAAGGCCCAGTCTTTC
GACTGAGCCTTTCGTTTTATTTGATGCCTGGCAGTTCCCTACTCTCGCATGGGGAGACCCCACACTACCA
TCGGCGCTACGGCGTTTCACTTCTGAGTTCGGCATGGGGTCAGGTGGGACCACCGCGCTACTGCCGCCAG
GCAAATTCTGTTTTATCAGACCGCTTCTGCGTTCTGATTTAATCTGTATCAGGCTGAAAATCTTCTCTCA
TCCGCCAAAACTTACGCAGCAGTTTGTTTTTTCAATTTGTTTAATCGTCCTGCGGCATTTCTATAGGGCG
AGGCGGTATTAAATTGAATCATTCGTCCTCGCGTCCATTTGCCATACCAGGGCGTACCGTAAAGTTCATC
GTTGCTAAATTGCTCAGTCAGCATCAAGAGCCGCTGTTTGTTCTCCCTTAACCGCGCCAACAAGGTTTCA
TAATTGTTGATGTCTTCATAGTCACGGTAGAATTTCTGCGCCAGCTGTCCCAGCTCATTCCATTTATAGC
CCTCTGCAGGAAACACGATGGTTTCCCCTTTCGCCTCTTGGTTATGCCAGTGCAACACCAATTCGCCCCA
GCCAATCAGCCAGGAGACCAGCTGCGCCACGCTCATCGTGCTCCCTTTGGCATGCCCTTCCATAAGCGGC
TCAAAGGCAAGCGCTGGCGCAATAGCCTCCAGCTTTTTATTCAGCAACGCGAAATTACTATTGATCGCTT
TAATTAATTCAGCTTTTGATCCCGGTACCGCCATGGTTTATTCCTCCTTATTTAATCGATACATTAATAT
ATACCTCTTTAATTTTTAATAATAAAGTTAATCGATAATTCCGGTCGAGTGCCCACACAGATTGTCTGAT
AAATTGTTAAAGAGCAGTGCCGCTTCGCTTTTTCTCAGCGGCGCTGTTTCCTGTGTGAAATTGTTATCCG
CTCACAATTCCACACATTATACGAGCCGGATGATTAATTGTCAACAGCTCATTTCAGAATATTTGCCAGA
ACCGTTATGATGTCGGCGCAAAAAACATTATCCAGAACGGGAGTGCGCCTTGAGCGACACGAATTATGCA
GTGATTTACGACCTGCACAGCCATACCACAGCTTCCGATGGCTGCCTGACGCCAGAAGCATTGGTGCACC
GTGCAGTCGATGATAAGCTGTCAAACCAGATCAATTCGCGCTAACTTACATTAATTGCGTTGCGCTCACT
GCCCGCTTTCCAGTCGGGAAACCTGTCGTGCCAGCTGCATTAATGAATCGGCCAACGCGCGGGGAGAGGC
GGTTTGCGTATTGGGCGCCAGGGTGGTTTTTCTTTTCACCAGTGAGACGGGCAACAGCTGATTGCCCTTC
ACCGCCTGGCCCTGAGAGAGTTGCAGCAAGCGGTCCACGCTGGTTTGCCCCAGCAGGCGAAAATCCTGTT
TGATGGTGGT
